>Addgene plasmid #103975 | pEB1-moxCerulean3 | addgene full sequence | sequence record 200308 | Addgene NGS Result
CCGACGTCTAAGAAACCATTATTATCATGACATTAACCTATAAAAATAGGCGTATCACGAGGCCCTTTCG
TCTTCACCACAGCTAACACCACGTCGTCCCTATCTGCTGCCCTAGGTCTATGAGTGGTTGCTGGATAACT
TTACGGGCATGCATAAGGCTCGTATGATATATTCAGGGAGACCACAACGGTTTCCCTCTACAAATAATTT
TGTTTAACTTTTCTAGATTTAAGAAGGAGATATACATATGAGTAAAGGAGAAGAACTTTTCACTGGAGTT
GTCCCAATTCTTGTTGAATTAGATGGTGATGTTAATGGGCACAAATTTTCTGTCCGTGGAGAGGGTGAAG
GTGATGCAACAAACGGAAAACTTACCCTTAAATTTATTTCCACTACTGGAAAACTACCTGTTCCATGGCC
AACACTTGTCACTACTTTAAGCTGGGGTGTTCAATCGTTTGCAAGATACCCAGATCATATGAAACAGCAT
GACTTTTTCAAGAGTGCCATGCCCGAAGGTTATGTACAGGAAAGAACTATATTTTTCAAAGATGACGGGA
CCTACAAGACACGTGCTGAAGTCAAGTTTGAAGGTGATACCCTTGTTAATAGAATCGAGTTAAAAGGTAT
TGATTTTAAAGAAGATGGAAACATTCTTGGACACAAATTGGAATACAACGCTATCCACGGCAATGTATAC
ATCACGGCAGACAAACAAAAGAATGGAATCAAAGCTAACTTCGGCCTCAACTGCAACGTTGAAGATGGAA
GCGTTCAACTAGCAGACCATTATCAACAAAATACTCCAATTGGCGATGGCCCTGTCCTTTTACCAGACAA
CCATTACCTGTCCACACAATCTAAGCTTTCGAAAGATCCCAACGAAAAGAGAGACCACATGGTCCTTCTT
GAGTTTGTAACAGCTGCTGGGATTACACATGGCATGGATGAACTATACAAATAAATGTCCAGACCTGCAG
GCATGCAAGCTCTAGAGGCATCAAATAAAACGAAAGGCTCAGTCGAAAGACTGGGCCTTTCGTTTTATCT
GTTGTTTGTCGGTGAACGCTCTCCTGAGTAGGACAAATCCGCCGCCCTAGACCTAGGGTACGGGTTTTGC
TGCCCGCAAACGGGCTGTTCTGGTGTTGCTAGTTTGTTATCAGAATCGCAGATCCGGCTTCAGCCGGTTT
GCCGGCTGAAAGCGCTATTTCTTCCAGAATTGCCATGATTTTTTCCCCACGGGAGGCGTCACTGGCTCCC
GTGTTGTCGGCAGCTTTGATTCGATAAGCAGCATCGCCTGTTTCAGGCTGTCTATGTGTGACTGTTGAGC
TGTAACAAGTTGTCTCAGGTGTTCAATTTCATGTTCTAGTTGCTTTGTTTTACTGGTTTCACCTGTTCTA
TTAGGTGTTACATGCTGTTCATCTGTTACATTGTCGATCTGTTCATGGTGAACAGCTTTGAATGCACCAA
AAACTCGTAAAAGCTCTGATGTATCTATCTTTTTTACACCGTTTTCATCTGTGCATATGGACAGTTTTCC
CTTTGATATGTAACGGTGAACAGTTGTTCTACTTTTGTTTGTTAGTCTTGATGCTTCACTGATAGATACA
AGAGCCATAAGAACCTCAGATCCTTCCGTATTTAGCCAGTATGTTCTCTAGTGTGGTTCGTTGTTTTTGC
GTGAGCCATGAGAACGAACCATTGAGATCATACTTACTTTGCATGTCACTCAAAAATTTTGCCTCAAAAC
TGGTGAGCTGAATTTTTGCAGTTAAAGCATCGTGTAGTGTTTTTCTTAGTCCGTTATGTAGGTAGGAATC
TGATGTAATGGTTGTTGGTATTTTGTCACCATTCATTTTTATCTGGTTGTTCTCAAGTTCGGTTACGAGA
TCCATTTGTCTATCTAGTTCAACTTGGAAAATCAACGTATCAGTCGGGCGGCCTCGCTTATCAACCACCA
ATTTCATATTGCTGTAAGTGTTTAAATCTTTACTTATTGGTTTCAAAACCCATTGGTTAAGCCTTTTAAA
CTCATGGTAGTTATTTTCAAGCATTAACATGAACTTAAATTCATCAAGGCTAATCTCTATATTTGCCTTG
TGAGTTTTCTTTTGTGTTAGTTCTTTTAATAACCACTCATAAATCCTCATAGAGTATTTGTTTTCAAAAG
ACTTAACATGTTCCAGATTATATTTTATGAATTTTTTTAACTGGAAAAGATAAGGCAATATCTCTTCACT
AAAAACTAATTCTAATTTTTCGCTTGAGAACTTGGCATAGTTTGTCCACTGGAAAATCTCAAAGCCTTTA
ACCAAAGGATTCCTGATTTCCACAGTTCTCGTCATCAGCTCTCTGGTTGCTTTAGCTAATACACCATAAG
CATTTTCCCTACTGATGTTCATCATCTGAGCGTATTGGTTATAAGTGAACGATACCGTCCGTTCTTTCCT
TGTAGGGTTTTCAATCGTGGGGTTGAGTAGTGCCACACAGCATAAAATTAGCTTGGTTTCATGCTCCGTT
AAGTCATAGCGACTAATCGCTAGTTCATTTGCTTTGAAAACAACTAATTCAGACATACATCTCAATTGGT
CTAGGTGATTTTAATCACTATACCAATTGAGATGGGCTAGTCAATGATAATTACTAGTCCTTTTCCTTTG
AGTTGTGGGTATCTGTAAATTCTGCTAGACCTTTGCTGGAAAACTTGTAAATTCTGCTAGACCCTCTGTA
AATTCCGCTAGACCTTTGTGTGTTTTTTTTGTTTATATTCAAGTGGTTATAATTTATAGAATAAAGAAAG
AATAAAAAAAGATAAAAAGAATAGATCCCAGCCCTGTGTATAACTCACTACTTTAGTCAGTTCCGCAGTA
TTACAAAAGGATGTCGCAAACGCTGTTTGCTCCTCTACAAAACAGACCTTAAAACCCTAAAGGCTTAAGT
AGCACCCTCGCAAGCTCGGGCAAATCGCTGAATATTCCTTTTGTCTCCGACCATCAGGCACCTGAGTCGC
TGTCTTTTTCGTGACATTCAGTTCGCTGCGCTCACGGCTCTGGCAGTGAATGGGGGTAAATGGCACTACA
GGCGCCTTTTATGGATTCATGCAAGGAAACTACCCATAATACAAGAAAAGCCCGTCACGGGCTTCTCAGG
GCGTTTTATGGCGGGTCTGCTATGTGGTGCTATCTGACTTTTTGCTGTTCAGCAGTTCCTGCCCTCTGAT
TTTCCAGTCTGACCACTTCGGATTATCCCGTGACAGGTCATTCAGACTGGCTAATGCACCCAGTAAGGCA
GCGGTATCATCAACAGGCTTACCCGTCTTACTGTCCCTAGTGCTTGGATTCTCACCAATAAAAAACGCCC
GGCGGCAACCGAGCGTTCTGAACAAATCCAGATGGAGTTCTGAGGTCATTACTGGATCTATCAACAGGAG
TCCAAGCGAGCTCTCGAACCCCAGAGTCCCGCTCAGAAGAACTCGTCAAGAAGGCGATAGAAGGCGATGC
GCTGCGAATCGGGAGCGGCGATACCGTAAAGCACGAGGAAGCGGTCAGCCCATTCGCCGCCAAGCTCTTC
AGCAATATCACGGGTAGCCAACGCTATGTCCTGATAGCGGTCCGCCACACCCAGCCGGCCACAGTCGATG
AATCCAGAAAAGCGGCCATTTTCCACCATGATATTCGGCAAGCAGGCATCGCCATGGGTCACGACGAGAT
CCTCGCCGTCGGGCATGCGCGCCTTGAGCCTGGCGAACAGTTCGGCTGGCGCGAGCCCCTGATGCTCTTC
GTCCAGATCATCCTGATCGACAAGACCGGCTTCCATCCGAGTACGTGCTCGCTCGATGCGATGTTTCGCT
TGGTGGTCGAATGGGCAGGTAGCCGGATCAAGCGTATGCAGCCGCCGCATTGCATCAGCCATGATGGATA
CTTTCTCGGCAGGAGCAAGGTGAGATGACAGGAGATCCTGCCCCGGCACTTCGCCCAATAGCAGCCAGTC
CCTTCCCGCTTCAGTGACAACGTCGAGCACAGCTGCGCAAGGAACGCCCGTCGTGGCCAGCCACGATAGC
CGCGCTGCCTCGTCCTGCAGTTCATTCAGGGCACCGGACAGGTCGGTCTTGACAAAAAGAACCGGGCGCC
CCTGCGCTGACAGCCGGAACACGGCGGCATCAGAGCAGCCGATTGTCTGTTGTGCCCAGTCATAGCCGAA
TAGCCTCTCCACCCAAGCGGCCGGAGAACCTGCGTGCAATCCATCTTGTTCAATCATGCGAAACGATCCT
CATCCTGTCTCTTGATCAGATCTTGATCCCCTGCGCCATCAGATCCTTGGCGGCAAGAAAGCCATCCAGT
TTACTTTGCAGGGCTTCCCAACCTTACCAGAGGGCGCCCCAGCTGGCAATT
Features (pLannotate 1.2.2; 8 found; start..end, strand, type, name):
    251..961     +  CDS            moxCerulean3: moxCerulean3 is a basic (constitutively fluorescent) cyan fluorescent protein published in 2015, derived from Aequorea victoria.
    972..991     +  misc_feature   MCS (fragment): pUC18/19 multiple cloning site
   1002..1088    +  terminator     rrnB T1 terminator: Escherichia coli rrnB; transcription terminator T1 from the E. coli rrnB gene
   1626..2576    -  CDS            Rep101: RepA protein needed for replication with the pSC101 origin; rep101
   2624..2846    -  rep_origin     pSC101 ori: low-copy replication origin that requires the Rep101 protein
   3338..3432    -  terminator     lambda t0 terminator: transcription terminator from phage lambda
   3466..4257    -  CDS            neo: KKA2_KLEPN - Also known as kan, nptII. Experimental evidence at protein level: Swiss-Prot protein existence level 1. Resistance to kanamycin, neomycin, paromomycin, ribostamycin, butirosin and gentamicin B. From Klebsiella pneumoniae.
   4289..17      -  CDS            tnpA (fragment) (across the origin): TN5P_ECOLX - Also known as tnp. Experimental evidence at protein level: Swiss-Prot protein existence level 1. Mediates transposition of transposon Tn5 by a 'cut and paste' mechanism. First, the monomeric transposase binds the 19 bp inverted DNA repeats flanking the transposon. Then, dimerization of the DNA- bound transposase creates a synaptic DNA complex. After nicking of the first DNA strand, excision of the transposon proceeds through a series of intermediates. The transposase then mediates the insertion of the transposon at a new site by strand transfer. The activity of the wild- type tran
