[The description below was written by a language model from this plasmid's Addgene catalogue record and pLannotate feature annotations shown in this document.]
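Description:
pEB1-moxCerulean3 is a low-copy bacterial expression plasmid of about 4.4 kb that constitutively produces the cyan fluorescent protein moxCerulean3 in Escherichia coli. Its pEB1 backbone is derived from pUA66, modified by inserting the constitutive proC promoter and replacing the original insert with the fluorescent protein of interest by Gibson assembly. Replication depends on the pSC101 origin together with the plasmid-encoded Rep101 (RepA) protein, a pairing that keeps copy number low. Selection is by kanamycin through the neo (nptII) aminoglycoside phosphotransferase gene, which is followed by a lambda t0 terminator. A short fragment annotated as Tn5 transposase lies next to neo and spans the sequence origin. It is most likely a remnant of the Tn5-derived resistance cassette rather than a functional element.

The payload is a roughly 0.7 kb synthetic moxCerulean3 open reading frame, a constitutively fluorescent Aequorea victoria GFP derivative. The record lists numerous substitutions relative to wild-type GFP, including the Y66W chromophore change typical of cyan variants, the cysteine replacements C48S and C70S, and A206K. The mutation field appears to run two lists together, so the exact set is best confirmed from the sequence. According to the depositor, the coding sequence keeps the original wild-type GFP nucleotide sequence except at the positions mutated for this variant. The proC promoter is named in the catalogue but was not picked up in the feature table. Downstream of the reading frame are a small multiple cloning site fragment and the rrnB T1 terminator. The plasmid belongs to a collection of matched constructs built to compare fluorescent protein maturation times systematically in living bacterial cells, with MG1655 given as the growth strain.
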