Addgene plasmid #103975: pEB1-moxCerulean3
Purpose: Plasmid encoding moxCerulean3
Depositing lab: Philippe Cluzel. Depositing organization: Harvard University. Publication: Systematic characterization of maturation time of fluorescent proteins in living cells. Balleza E, Kim JM, Cluzel P. Nat Methods. 2018 Jan;15(1):47-51. doi: 10.1038/nmeth.4509. Epub 2017 Nov 20. PubMed 29320486.
Backbone
  Vector backbone: pEB1
  Backbone size w/o insert (bp): 3674
  Total vector size (bp): 4391
  Modifications to backbone: Derived from pUA66. Inserted constitutive promoter proC. Replaced original insert with FP of interest.
  Vector type: Bacterial Expression ; Low copy
Growth in bacteria
  Bacterial resistance: Kanamycin, 50 μg/mL
  Growth temperature: 37°C
  Growth strain: MG1655
  Copy number: Low Copy
Gene/Insert
  Gene/Insert name: moxCerulean3
  Species: Synthetic
  Insert size (bp): 717
  Mutation: Mutations relative to wild-type GFP (F64L, Y66W, S72A, N146F, H148D, M153T, V163A, S175G, A206K)S30R, Y39N, C48S, F64L, Y66W, C70S, S72A, N105T, Y145A, N146I, S147H, H148G, M153T, V163A, K166G, I167L, R168N, H169C, I171V, A206K)
  Promoter: proC
  Cloning method: Gibson Cloning
  Sequencing primers: 5′ GCGTATCACGAGGCCCTTTC; 3′ AAAGGGAAAACTGTCCATATGCAC
Terms and licenses: Academic/Nonprofit Terms; Industry Terms: Not Available to Industry
Depositor comments: This FP derives from wtGFP. In this plasmid, the FP is coded with the original wtGFP nucleotide coding sequence except where mutations specific to the FP occur (see map). Please see "Notes On Plasmids In This Collection" document for further details and references.
How to cite: pEB1-moxCerulean3 was a gift from Philippe Cluzel (Addgene plasmid # 103975 ; http://n2t.net/addgene:103975 ; RRID:Addgene_103975)
